Addgene plasmid #17076: ZE35 Nlk1myc-pCS2+
Depositing lab: Randall Moon. Depositing organization: University of Washington. Publication: nemo-like kinase is an essential co-activator of Wnt signaling during early zebrafish development. Thorpe CJ, Moon RT. Development. 2004 Jun;131(12):2899-909. doi: 10.1242/dev.01171. Epub 2004 May 19. PubMed 15151990.
Backbone
  Vector backbone: pCS2+
  Backbone size w/o insert (bp): 4100
  Vector type: Zebrafish Expression
Growth in bacteria
  Bacterial resistance: Ampicillin, 100 μg/mL
  Growth temperature: 37°C
  Growth strain: DH5alpha
  Copy number: Unknown
Gene/Insert
  Gene/Insert name: Nlk1 (alt names: nlk; nemo-like kinase)
  Species: D. rerio (zebrafish)
  Insert size (bp): 1425
  GenBank ID: AY562552
  Entrez Gene: nlk1 (a.k.a. nlk, nlkb, zgc:111875)
  Tag / fusion protein: myc (C terminal on backbone)
  Cloning method: Restriction Enzyme; 5′ cloning site EcoRI (unknown if destroyed); 3′ cloning site XbaI (unknown if destroyed)
  Sequencing primers: 5′ SP6
Terms and licenses: Academic/Nonprofit Terms; Industry Terms: Not Available to Industry
Depositor comments: Description: Zebrafish Nemo-like kinase 1(NLK-1), cloned into the vector CS2+. ~1425bp EcoR1-Xba1 insert. Epitope tag of a single c-myc tag cloned at the C-terminus of the NLK. Species of Sequence Origin: zebrafish. Notes for Use: For functional synthetic RNA, linearize with Asp 718 and transcribe with SP6. Select clones with amp. Reference: C. J. Thorpe and R. T. Moon, Development 131:2899-2909 (2004).
How to cite: ZE35 Nlk1myc-pCS2+ was a gift from Randall Moon (Addgene plasmid # 17076 ; http://n2t.net/addgene:17076 ; RRID:Addgene_17076)
