[The description below was written by a language model from this plasmid's Addgene catalogue record.]
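Description:
ZE35 Nlk1myc-pCS2+ is a zebrafish expression plasmid built on the pCS2+ backbone (about 4.1 kb without insert), a vector widely used in fish and frog embryology for both direct expression and in vitro synthesis of mRNA. It is propagated in E. coli under ampicillin selection; the record lists copy number as unknown and no feature table is provided, so backbone elements are not itemised individually. The insert is the zebrafish (D. rerio) nemo-like kinase 1 coding sequence (nlk1, also called nlk), roughly 1425 bp, cloned as an EcoRI–XbaI fragment. A single c-myc epitope tag sits at the C terminus of the kinase, allowing the expressed protein to be detected or immunoprecipitated with anti-myc antibodies.

The depositor's notes indicate that the main intended use is production of functional synthetic RNA: the plasmid is linearised downstream of the insert and transcribed from the SP6 promoter that lies upstream of the cloning site, which is also the site used for 5′ sequencing. Such capped mRNA is typically microinjected into early embryos for gain-of-function or rescue experiments. pCS2+ vectors generally also carry a CMV-derived promoter and an SV40 polyadenylation signal that permit expression from the DNA itself in vertebrate cells, although the record does not list these elements explicitly. The construct is associated with work showing that nemo-like kinase acts as an essential co-activator of Wnt signalling during early zebrafish development, and it is suited to studies of Nlk function in that pathway.
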