>Addgene plasmid #17076 | ZE35 Nlk1myc-pCS2+ | addgene partial sequence | sequence record 22882 | SP6 5'-ATTTAGGTGACACTATAG-3'
ACTCGGCCGACAGTGTGTGGTAACTTGTTCCCAGCATCAGAGTTAGGCCACAAATATTTTTGTGTCAACA
CCACAGCCGGCACTACCTCAACGGGCCTCGGCGCAACACCAAATCCGACTGGGCCCAACGCACCTGCTGG
GACTCCCAGACACCCGGCGTCTCTCGGGGGCAGCGCTGGCGGAGGGGCGGCCATCCCGCAACCTCACAGT
AACCCAGCTAGTGAGGTGCCAAGTCCTGCTGAAATGGAGCCTGATCGACCTATCGGTTACGGGGCGTTTG
GAGTGGTCTGGTCTGTGACTGACCCTCGGGATGGACGCAAGGTGGCTCTGAAGAAAATGCCCAATGTCTT
CCAGAACCTGGTCTCCTGCAAACGTGTGTTCAGGGAACTCCGGATGCTGTGTTTCTTTAAACATGACAAC
GTGCTTTCTGCCCTTGACATTCTCCAACCTCCACAAATCGACTGCTTTGAGGAGATATACGTGATCACTG
AGCTCATGCAGAGTGACCTACATAAAGTCATCGTTTCCCCTCAGCCTCTCACCACCGATCACATCAAGGT
GTTCCTCTACCAGATACTCAGGGGACTGAAGTACCTGCACTCAGCAGGCATTCTCCACAGAGACATCAAA
CCAGGGAACCTGCTGGTCAACAGCAACTGTCTGCTTAAGATCTGTGACTTTGGCCTGGCACGTGTTGAGG
AGCCGGATCCCTCTCGTCACATG
